>Addgene plasmid #199018 | pGL0_123 [ORI_BC_23] | addgene full sequence | sequence record 397959 | Addgene NGS Result
CCGGAATCTATTGGCCTATGTCACTGAAACTATCCAAACACCCCATGTCGATACTGAACGTATCGACGCA
TACCTCCTTCCTTGAAAACGCACAATCAAGGTCTCGGTCAGGGTCACGCGTAGGACGCGTCGAGTAGGGT
ATGACCGTTAGTGAGGCTAGGTTCCGCAGCCACACGCCGTGTGAAGCTGGGGAGTGAGACCAGTCCTTAC
CTGAAGAATAAGTGTCAGCCAGTGTAACCCGATGAGGAACCCAAAAGGCGAACCGGGCCAGACAACCCGG
CGGTATCGCACTCAAAGCCGAGGCTAGGTGGAGGCTCAGTGATGATAAGTCTGCGATGGTGGATGCATGT
GTCATGGTCATAGCTGTTTCCTGTGTGAAATTGTTATCCGCTCAGAGGGCACAATCCTATTCCGCGCTAT
CCGACAATCTCCAAGACATTAGGTGGAGTTCAGTTCGGCGTATGGCATATGTCGCTGGAAAGAACATGTG
AGCAAAAGGCCAGCAAAAGGCCAGGAACCGTAAAAAGGCCGCGTTGCTGGCGTTTTTCCATAGGCTCCGC
CCCCCTGACGAGCATCACAAAAATCGACGCTCAAGTCAGAGGTGGCGAAACCCGACAGGACTATAAAGAT
ACCAGGCGTTTCCCCCTGGAAGCTCCCTCGTGCGCTCTCCTGTTCCGACCCTGCCGCTTACCGGATACCT
GTCCGCCTTTCTCCCTTCGGGAAGCGTGGCGCTTTCTCATAGCTCACGCTGTAGGTATCTCAGTTCGGTG
TAGGTCGTTCGCTCCAAGCTGGGCTGTGTGCACGAACCCCCCGTTCAGCCCGACCGCTGCGCCTTATCCG
GTAACTATCGTCTTGAGTCCAACCCGGTAAGACACGACTTATCGCCACTGGCAGCAGCCACTGGTAACAG
GATTAGCAGAGCGAGGTATGTAGGCGGTGCTACAGAGTTCTTGAAGTGGTGGCCTAACTACGGCTACACT
AGAAGAACAGTATTTGGTATCTGCGCTCTGCTGAAGCCAGTTACCTTCGGAAAAAGAGTTGGTAGCTCTT
GATCCGGCAAACAAACCACCGCTGGTAGCGGTGGTTTTTTTGTTTGCAAGCAGCAGATTACGCGCAGAAA
AAAAGGATCTCAAGAAGATCCTTTGATCTTTTCTACGGGGTCTGACGCTCTATTCAACAAAGCCGCCGTC
CCGTCAAGTCAGCGTAAATGGGTAGGGGGCTTCAAATCGTCCCCCCATACGATATAAGTTGTTACTAGTG
CTTGGATTCTCACCAATAAAAAACGCCCGGCGGCAACCGAGCGTTCTGAACAAATCCAGATGGAGTTCTG
AGGTCATTACTGGATCTATCAACAGGAGTCCAAGCGAGCTCGATATCAAATTACGCCCCGCCCTGCCACT
CATCGCAGTACTGTTGTAATTCATTAAGCATTCTGCCGACATGGAAGCCATCACAAACGGCATGATGAAC
CTGAATCGCCAGCGGCATCAGCACCTTGTCGCCTTGCGTATAATATTTGCCCATGGTGAAAACGGGGGCG
AAGAAGTTGTCCATATTGGCCACGTTTAAATCAAAACTGGTGAAACTCACCCAGGGATTGGCTGAGACGA
AAAACATATTCTCAATAAACCCTTTAGGGAAATAGGCCAGGTTTTCACCGTAACACGCCACATCTTGCGA
ATATATGTGTAGAAACTGCCGGAAATCGTCGTGGTATTCACTCCAGAGCGATGAAAACGTTTCAGTTTGC
TCATGGAAAACGGTGTAACAAGGGTGAACACTATCCCATATCACCAGCTCACCGTCTTTCATTGCCATAC
GAAATTCCGGATGAGCATTCATCAGGCGGGCAAGAATGTGAATAAAGGCCGGATAAAACTTGTGCTTATT
TTTCTTTACGGTCTTTAAAAAGGCCGTAATATCCAGCTGAACGGTCTGGTTATAGGTACATTGAGCAACT
GACTGAAATGCCTCAAAATGTTCTTTACGATGCCATTGGGATATATCAACGGTGGTATATCCAGTGATTT
TTTTCTCCATTTTAGCTTCCTTAGCTCCTGAAAATCTCGATAACTCAAAAAATACGCCCGGTAGTGATCT
TATTTCATTATGGTGAAAGTTGGAACCTCTTACGTGCCGATCAACGTCTCATTGATACCTGAAACAAAAC
CCATCGTACGGCCAAGGAAGTCTCCAATAACTGTGATCCACCACAAGCGCCAGGGTTTTCCCAGTCACGA
CGTTGTAAAACGACGGCCAGTCATGCATAATCCGCACGCATCTGGAATAAGGAAGTGCCATTCCGCCTGA
CCT
Features (pLannotate 1.2.2; 6 found; start..end, strand, type, name):
    379..394     -  protein_bind   lac operator (fragment): The lac repressor binds to the lac operator to inhibit transcription in E. coli. This inhibition can be relieved by adding lactose or isopropyl-β-D-thiogalactopyranoside (IPTG). lac repressor encoded by lacI
    545..1133    -  rep_origin     ori: high-copy-number ColE1/pMB1/pBR322/pUC origin of replication
   1266..1360    -  terminator     lambda t0 terminator: transcription terminator from phage lambda
   1384..2040    -  CDS            cat: CAT_ECOLX - Experimental evidence at protein level: Swiss-Prot protein existence level 1. This enzyme is an effector of chloramphenicol resistance in bacteria. From Escherichia coli. This protein is used as a marker in many commonly used cloning vectors, such as pACYC184.
   2041..2143    -  promoter       cat promoter: promoter of the E. coli cat gene encoding chloramphenicol acetyltransferase
   2218..2261    -  CDS            lacZα (fragment): LacZα fragment of β-galactosidase; lacZ fragment
