[The description below was written by a language model from this plasmid's Addgene catalogue record and pLannotate feature annotations shown in this document.]
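Description:
pGL0_123 [ORI_BC_23] is a small (about 2.3 kb) synthetic biology plasmid built on the pGLDV_17 backbone and catalogued as a "Level 0 part", the term used in hierarchical modular cloning systems for a plasmid that stores a single basic DNA part for later assembly into larger constructs. It is maintained in E. coli at high copy number through a ColE1/pMB1/pUC-type origin of replication. Selection is with chloramphenicol, conferred by a cat (chloramphenicol acetyltransferase) gene driven by its native cat promoter and followed by the phage lambda t0 transcription terminator.

The stored part is a synthetic insert named ORI_BC_23. The record does not define it further and the automated annotation assigns no feature to it. Its name and the associated work, a framework for high-throughput identification of functional origins of replication in non-model bacteria, suggest a barcode-type element used to tag origin-of-replication parts so that they can be tracked in pooled experiments, but this is an inference rather than a stated fact. The only other annotated elements are short fragments of a lac operator and of lacZα. These are probably remnants of a lacZα screening cassette in the parent vector that was displaced when the part was inserted, although the cloning method is listed as unknown. The record names no expression promoter, reporter or tag associated with the insert, which fits its role as a passive part-storage plasmid. It would typically serve as a source of the ORI_BC_23 module for combinatorial assembly of plasmids in the depositors' origin-screening toolkit.
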