Addgene plasmid #199018: pGL0_123 [ORI_BC_23]
Purpose: Level 0 part
Depositing lab: Charlie Gilbert & Nili Ostrov & Cultivarium Tools. Depositing organization: Cultivarium, Convergent Research. Publication: A scalable framework for high-throughput identification of functional origins of replication in non-model bacteria. Gilbert C, Brumwell SL, Crits-Christoph A, Kang SC, Martin-Moldes Z, Alsharif W, Esmurria A, Nguyen M-A, Lee HH, Ostrov N. bioRxiv 2023.05.19.541510 10.1101/2023.05.19.541510.
Backbone
  Vector backbone: pGLDV_17
  Vector type: Synthetic Biology
Growth in bacteria
  Bacterial resistance: Chloramphenicol, 25 μg/mL
  Growth temperature: 37°C
  Growth strain: E. coli Twist 10B
  Copy number: High Copy
Gene/Insert
  Gene/Insert name: ORI_BC_23
  Species: Synthetic
  Cloning method: Unknown
Terms and licenses: Academic/Nonprofit Terms; Industry Terms: Not Available to Industry
How to cite: pGL0_123 [ORI_BC_23] was a gift from Charlie Gilbert & Nili Ostrov & Cultivarium Tools (Addgene plasmid # 199018 ; http://n2t.net/addgene:199018 ; RRID:Addgene_199018)
